Addgene plasmid #169693: pCG150_double_phiC31_attB
Purpose: (Empty Backbone) cargo vector for the phiC31 system with, unc-119 rescue fragment, no fluorescent marker. Gateway R3R4 sites (for gene of interest insertion)
Depositing lab: Shih-Peng Chan. Depositing organization: National Taiwan University. Publication: phiC31 integrase for recombination-mediated single-copy insertion and genome manipulation in Caenorhabditis elegans. Yang FJ, Chen CN, Chang T, Cheng TW, Chang NC, Kao CY, Lee CC, Huang YC, Hsu JC, Li J, Lu MJ, Chan SP, Wang J. Genetics. 2022 Feb 4;220(2):iyab206. doi: 10.1093/genetics/iyab206. PubMed 34791215.
Backbone
  Vector backbone: pCG150 - Addgene plasmid 17247
  Modifications to backbone: Added two inwardly facing phiC31 attB sites.
  Vector type: Worm Expression
  Selectable markers: unc-119 rescue fragment
Growth in bacteria
  Bacterial resistance: Chloramphenicol and Ampicillin, 25 & 100 μg/mL
  Growth temperature: 37°C
  Growth strain: NEB Stable
  Copy number: High Copy
Terms and licenses: Academic/Nonprofit Terms; Industry Terms: Not Available to Industry
Depositor comments: Please visit https://doi.org/10.1101/2020.11.25.398784 for bioRxiv preprint.
How to cite: pCG150_double_phiC31_attB was a gift from Shih-Peng Chan (Addgene plasmid # 169693 ; http://n2t.net/addgene:169693 ; RRID:Addgene_169693)
