[The description below was written by a language model from this plasmid's Addgene catalogue record.]
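Description:
pCG150_double_phiC31_attB is an empty-backbone cargo vector for phiC31 integrase-mediated single-copy transgene insertion in Caenorhabditis elegans. It derives from the worm expression vector pCG150, a Gateway destination plasmid, and was modified by adding two inwardly facing phiC31 attB sites. It is maintained in E. coli as a high-copy plasmid under combined ampicillin and chloramphenicol selection. In Gateway destination vectors chloramphenicol resistance typically lies within the replaceable Gateway cassette, although no feature table is supplied to confirm the layout here. The origin of replication is likewise not stated.

The payload region carries Gateway R3R4 recombination sites, which allow a gene of interest, usually assembled from promoter, coding and 3' UTR entry clones in a multisite reaction, to be recombined into the vector. Because this is an empty backbone, it contains no insert, and any promoter driving expression must come from the user's cloned cassette. An unc-119 rescue fragment serves as the selectable marker in worms: restoring normal movement in unc-119 mutant animals identifies transformants. This version deliberately carries no fluorescent marker.

The paired attB sites are the substrates for phiC31 integrase, which catalyses unidirectional recombination between attB and attP sites. The two-site design suits a cassette-exchange strategy in which the cargo is swapped into a matching attP landing site in the worm genome. The exact placement of the cargo relative to the attB sites is not described in the record. The construct is intended for making defined single-copy insertions and for related genome manipulation in C. elegans.
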