>Addgene plasmid #169693 | pCG150_double_phiC31_attB | addgene full sequence | sequence record 333794 | Addgene NGS Result
TCGCCTTGCAGCACATCCCCCTTTCGCCAGCTGGCGTAATAGCGAAGAGGCCCGCACCGATCGCCCTTCC
CAACAGTTGCGCAGCCTGAATGGCGAATGGCGCCTGATGCGGTATTTTCTCCTTACGCATCTGTGCGGTA
TTTCACACCGCATATGCCGGGCCCCCCTCGAGGTCGACGGTATCGATAAGCTTCAGTAAAAGAAGTAGAA
TTTTATAGTTTTTTTTCTGTTTGAAAAATTCTCCCCATCAATGTTCTTTCAAATAAATACATCACTAATG
CAAAGTATTCTATAACCTCATATCTAAATTCTTCAAAATCTTAACATATCTTATCATTGCTTTAAGTCAA
ACGTAACATTAAAAAAAATGTTTTGGAAAATGTGTCAAGTCTCTCAAAATTCAGTTTTTTAAACCACTCC
TATAGTCCTATAGTCCTATAGTTACCCATGAAATCCTTATATATTACTGTAAAATGTTTCAAAAACCATT
GGCAAATTGCCAGAACTGAAAATTTCCGGCAAATTGGGGAACCGGCAAATTGCCAATTTGCTGAATTTGC
CGGAAAAACGGTAATTGCCGAAAGTTTTTGACACGAAAATGGCAAATTGTGGTTTTAAAATTTTTTTTTT
TGGAAATTTCAGAATTTCAATTTTAATCGGCAAAACTGTAGGCATCCTAAGAATGTTCCTACATCTATTT
TGAAAAGTAAGCGAATTCTATGAAAATGTCTAAAGAAAATGGGGAAACAATTTCAAAAAGGCACAGTTTC
AAGTGTTTCCGAATTATACTAAATCCCTCTAAAAACTTCCGGCAAATTGATATCCGTAAAAGAGCAAATC
CGCATTTTTGCCGAAAATTAAAATTTCCGACAAATCGGCAAACCGGCAATTTGGCGAAATTTGCCGGAAG
GCAATTGCCGCCCACCCCTGTTCCAGAGGTTCAAACTGGTAGCAAAGCTCAAAATTTCTCAAATTCTCCA
ATTTTTTTTTGAATTTTGGCAGTGTACCAAAATGACATTCAGTCATATTGGTTTATTATAGATTTATTTA
GATAAAATCCTAAATGATTCTACCTTTAAAGATGCCCACTTTAAAAGTAATGACTCAAACTTCAAATTGC
TCTAAGATTCTATTGAATTACCATCTTTTCCTCTCATTTTCTCTCACTGTCTATTTCATCACAAATTCAT
CCCTCTCTCCCTCTCTTTCTCTCTCCCTCTCTCTCTTTCTCTTTGCTCATCATCTGTCATTTTGTCCGTT
CCTCTCTCTGCGCCCTCAGCGTTCCCCACACTCTCTCGCTTCTCTTTTCCTAGACGTCTTCTTTTTTCAT
CTTCTTCAGCCCTTTTTCGCCATTTTCCATCTCTGTCAATCATTACGGACGACCCCCATTAATTTTTGGA
TGTGCTCTGCGAGCAAGAGCACACGGAACTCATTTATTTTTTGTTGGAATTTCTTTTTCATTTTAGTTAG
TTAAAAGCTACAACAGCATATATGAAGGCAGAGCAACAACAACAATCGATCGCACCCGGCTCGGCAACCT
TCCCGTCTCAGATGCCCCGACCCCCACCGGTAACCGAACAGGCTATAACCACCGAGGCGGAGCTTCTCGC
GAAAAATCAAATTACACCAAATGATGTGCTAGCTCTTCCAGGAATCACTCAAGGATTCCTATGCTCCCCA
TCGGCAAACGTCTATAACATTGAGTTCACCAAATTCCAAATCCGTGACCTCGACACGGAACACGTGCTCT
TCGAAATTGCAAAACCGGAAAATGAGACGGAAGAGAATCTGCAGGCGCAAGCCGAATCGGCAAGATATGT
CCGATATCGATTTGCGCCGAATTTTCTGAAATTAAAGACGGTCGGCGCGACGGTCGAGTTCAAGGTCGGC
GATGTGCCGATCACACATTTTCGAATGATTGAACGGCACTTTTTCAAGGATCGTTTATTGAAATGCTTTG
ATTTTGAATTTGGATTCTGTATGCCAAATTCGAGAAACAACTGTGAACATATCTATGAATTTCCACAACT
TTCACAACAACTCATGGACGACATGATCAATAATCCAAACGAGACCCGCTCCGATAGCTTCTATTTTGTG
GAGAATAAGCTCGTAATGCACAATAAGGCCGACTACTCGTATGATGCATAATTTCCCGCCGATGGAATAA
AACTAATAATTTTTCTCGCAATTTATAGAAATCATGTGATTTTCCTACCGCTAAATTTAAAATTTCCTAA
TTTTTCACTATATTTCTCACAAAATGCATTCCGAAAACTCTCATTTTTCAGCTTTTCAATACAAATCCCA
ATAAATGATTTTTCAAATATAAAAAAAAAAACGGAATTCCTGCAGCCCGGGGGATCCGCTAGTTCTAGAG
CGGCCGCCACCGCTACGCGCCCGGGGAGCCCAAGGGCACGCCCTGGCACCCAGCTCCCATATGGTGCACT
CTCAGTGCAATCTGCTCTGATGCCGCATAGTTAAGCCAGCCCCGACACCCGCCAACACCCGCTGACGCGC
CCTGACGGGCTTGTCTGCTCCCGGCATCCGCTTACAGACAAGCTGTGACCGTCTCCGGGAGCTGCATGTG
TCAGAGGTTTTCACCGTCATCACCGAAACGCGCGAGACGAAAGGGCCTCGTGATACGCCTATTTTTATAG
GTTAATGTCATGATAATAATGGTTTCTTAGACGTCAGGTGGCACTTTTCGGGGAAATGTGCGCGGAACCC
CTATTTGTTTATTTTTCTAAATACATTCAAATATGTATCCGCTCATGAGACAATAACCCTGATAAATGCT
TCAATAATATTGAAAAAGGAAGAGTATGAGTATTCAACATTTCCGTGTCGCCCTTATTCCCTTTTTTGCG
GCATTTTGCCTTCCTGTTTTTGCTCACCCAGAAACGCTGGTGAAAGTAAAAGATGCTGAAGATCAGTTGG
GTGCACGAGTGGGTTACATCGAACTGGATCTCAACAGCGGTAAGATCCTTGAGAGTTTTCGCCCCGAAGA
ACGTTTTCCAATGATGAGCACTTTTAAAGTTCTGCTATGTGGCGCGGTATTATCCCGTATTGACGCCGGG
CAAGAGCAACTCGGTCGCCGCATACACTATTCTCAGAATGACTTGGTTGAGTACTCACCAGTCACAGAAA
AGCATCTTACGGATGGCATGACAGTAAGAGAATTATGCAGTGCTGCCATAACCATGAGTGATAACACTGC
GGCCAACTTACTTCTGACAACGATCGGAGGACCGAAGGAGCTAACCGCTTTTTTGCACAACATGGGGGAT
CATGTAACTCGCCTTGATCGTTGGGAACCGGAGCTGAATGAAGCCATACCAAACGACGAGCGTGACACCA
CGATGCCTGTAGCAATGGCAACAACGTTGCGCAAACTATTAACTGGCGAACTACTTACTCTAGCTTCCCG
GCAACAATTAATAGACTGGATGGAGGCGGATAAAGTTGCAGGACCACTTCTGCGCTCGGCCCTTCCGGCT
GGCTGGTTTATTGCTGATAAATCTGGAGCCGGTGAGCGTGGGTCTCGCGGTATCATTGCAGCACTGGGGT
CAGATGGTAAGCCCTCCCGTATCGTAGTTATCTACACGACGGGGAGTCAGGCAACTATGGATGAACGAAA
TAGACAGATCGCTGAGATAGGTGCCTCACTGATTAAGCATTGGTAACTGTCAGACCAAGTTTACTCATAT
ATACTTTAGATTGATTTAAAACTTCATTTTTAATTTAAAAGGATCTAGGTGAAGATCCTTTTTGATAATC
TCATGACCAAAATCCCTTAACGTGAGTTTTCGTTCCACTGAGCGTCAGACCCCGTAGAAAAGATCAAAGG
ATCTTCTTGAGATCCTTTTTTTCTGCGCGTAATCTGCTGCTTGCAAACAAAAAAACCACCGCTACCAGCG
GTGGTTTGTTTGCCGGATCAAGAGCTACCAACTCTTTTTCCGAAGGTAACTGGCTTCAGCAGAGCGCAGA
TACCAAATACTGTTCTTCTAGTGTAGCCGTAGTTAGGCCACCACTTCAAGAACTCTGTAGCACCGCCTAC
ATACCTCGCTCTGCTAATCCTGTTACCAGTGGCTGCTGCCAGTGGCGATAAGTCGTGTCTTACCGGGTTG
GACTCAAGACGATAGTTACCGGATAAGGCGCAGCGGTCGGGCTGAACGGGGGGTTCGTGCACACAGCCCA
GCTTGGAGCGAACGACCTACACCGAACTGAGATACCTACAGCGTGAGCTATGAGAAAGCGCCACGCTTCC
CGAAGGGAGAAAGGCGGACAGGTATCCGGTAAGCGGCAGGGTCGGAACAGGAGAGCGCACGAGGGAGCTT
CCAGGGGGAAACGCCTGGTATCTTTATAGTCCTGTCGGGTTTCGCCACCTCTGACTTGAGCGTCGATTTT
TGTGATGCTCGTCAGGGGGGCGGAGCCTATGGAAAAACGCCAGCAACGCGGCCTTTTTACGGTTCCTGGT
CTTTTGCTGGCCTTTTGCTCACATGGGTGCCAGGGCGTGCCCTTGGGCTCCCCGGGCGCGTACCTGCAGG
CATGTTCTTTCCTGCGTTATCCCCTGATTCTGTGGATAACCGTATTACCGCCTTTGAGTGAGCTGATACC
AGCGGATAACAATTTCACACAGGAAACAGCTATGACCATGATTACGCCAAGCTATCAACTTTGTATAGAA
AAGTTGAACGAGAAACGTAAAATGATATAAATATCAATATATTAAATTAGATTTTGCATAAAAAACAGAC
TACATAATACTGTAAAACACAACATATCCAGTCACTATGGTCGACCTGCAGACTGGCTGTGTATAAGGGA
GCCTGACATTTATATTCCCCAGAACATCAGGTTAATGGCGTTTTTGATGTCATTTTCGCGGTGGCTGAGA
TCAGCCACTTCTTCCCCGATAACGGAGACCGGCACACTGGCCATATCGGTGGTCATCATGCGCCAGCTTT
CATCCCCGATATGCACCACCGGGTAAAGTTCACGGGGGACTTTATCTGACAGCAGACGTGCACTGGCCAG
GGGGATCACCATCCGTCGCCCGGGCGTGTCAATAATATCACTCTGTACATCCACAAACAGACGATAACGG
CTCTCTCTTTTATAGGTGTAAACCTTAAACTGCATTTCACCAGCCCCTGTTCTCGTCGGCAAAAGAGCCG
TTCATTTCAATAAACCGGGCGACCTCAGCCATCCCTTCCTGATTTTCCGCTTTCCAGCGTTCGGCACGCA
GACGACGGGCTTCATTCTGCATGGTTGTGCTTACCGAACCGGAGATATTGACATCATATATGCCTTGAGC
AACTGATAGCTGTCGCTGTCAACTGTCACTGTAATACGCTGCTTCATAGCATACCTCTTTTTGACATACT
TCGGGTATACATATCAGTATATATTCTTATACCGCAAAAATCAGCGCGCAAATACGCATACTGTTATCTG
GCTTTTAGTAAGCCGGATCCTCTAGATTACGCCCCGCCTGCCACTCATCGCAGTACTGTTGTAATTCATT
AAGCATTCTGCCGACATGGAAGCCATCACAAACGGCATGATGAACCTGAATCGCCAGCGGCATCAGCACC
TTGTCGCCTTGCGTATAATATTTGCCCATGGTGAAAACGGGGGCGAAGAAGTTGTCCATATTGGCCACGT
TTAAATCAAAACTGGTGAAACTCACCCAGGGATTGGCTGAGACGAAAAACATATTCTCAATAAACCCTTT
AGGGAAATAGGCCAGGTTTTCACCGTAACACGCCACATCTTGCGAATATATGTGTAGAAACTGCCGGAAA
TCGTCGTGGTATTCACTCCAGAGCGATGAAAACGTTTCAGTTTGCTCATGGAAAACGGTGTAACAAGGGT
GAACACTATCCCATATCACCAGCTCACCGTCTTTCATTGCCATACGGAATTCCGGATGAGCATTCATCAG
GCGGGCAAGAATGTGAATAAAGGCCGGATAAAACTTGTGCTTATTTTTCTTTACGGTCTTTAAAAAGGCC
GTAATATCCAGCTGAACGGTCTGGTTATAGGTACATTGAGCAACTGACTGAAATGCCTCAAAATGTTCTT
TACGATGCCATTGGGATATATCAACGGTGGTATATCCAGTGATTTTTTTCTCCATTTTAGCTTCCTTAGC
TCCTGAAAATCTCGACGGATCCTAACTCAAAATCCACACATTATACGAGCCGGAAGCATAAAGTGTAAAG
CCTGGGGTGCCTAATGCGGCCGCCATAGTGACTGGATATGTTGTGTTTTACAGTATTATGTAGTCTGTTT
TTTATGCAAAATCTAATTTAATATATTGATATTTATATCATTTTACGTTTCTCGTTCAACTTTATTATAC
ATAGTTGATAATTCACTGGCCGTCGTTTTACAACGTCGTGACTGGGAAAACCCTGGCGTTACCCAACTTA
A
